>Addgene plasmid #144478 | TFORF3002 | addgene full sequence | sequence record 407354 | Addgene NGS Result
TTAATGTAGTCTTATGCAATACTCTTGTAGTCTTGCAACATGGTAACGATGAGTTAGCAACATGCCTTAC
AAGGAGAGAAAAAGCACCGTGCATGCCGATTGGTGGAAGTAAGGTGGTACGATCGTGCCTTATTAGGAAG
GCAACAGACGGGTCTGACATGGATTGGACGAACCACTGAATTGCCGCATTGCAGAGATATTGTATTTAAG
TGCCTAGCTCGATACATAAACGGGTCTCTCTGGTTAGACCAGATCTGAGCCTGGGAGCTCTCTGGCTAAC
TAGGGAACCCACTGCTTAAGCCTCAATAAAGCTTGCCTTGAGTGCTTCAAGTAGTGTGTGCCCGTCTGTT
GTGTGACTCTGGTAACTAGAGATCCCTCAGACCCTTTTAGTCAGTGTGGAAAATCTCTAGCAGTGGCGCC
CGAACAGGGACTTGAAAGCGAAAGGGAAACCAGAGGAGCTCTCTCGACGCAGGACTCGGCTTGCTGAAGC
GCGCACGGCAAGAGGCGAGGGGCGGCGACTGGTGAGTACGCCAAAAATTTTGACTAGCGGAGGCTAGAAG
GAGAGAGATGGGTGCGAGAGCGTCAGTATTAAGCGGGGGAGAATTAGATCGCGATGGGAAAAAATTCGGT
TAAGGCCAGGGGGAAAGAAAAAATATAAATTAAAACATATAGTATGGGCAAGCAGGGAGCTAGAACGATT
CGCAGTTAATCCTGGCCTGTTAGAAACATCAGAAGGCTGTAGACAAATACTGGGACAGCTACAACCATCC
CTTCAGACAGGATCAGAAGAACTTAGATCATTATATAATACAGTAGCAACCCTCTATTGTGTGCATCAAA
GGATAGAGATAAAAGACACCAAGGAAGCTTTAGACAAGATAGAGGAAGAGCAAAACAAAAGTAAGACCAC
CGCACAGCAAGCGGCCGCTGATCTTCAGACCTGGAGGAGGAGATATGAGGGACAATTGGAGAAGTGAATT
ATATAAATATAAAGTAGTAAAAATTGAACCATTAGGAGTAGCACCCACCAAGGCAAAGAGAAGAGTGGTG
CAGAGAGAAAAAAGAGCAGTGGGAATAGGAGCTTTGTTCCTTGGGTTCTTGGGAGCAGCAGGAAGCACTA
TGGGCGCAGCGTCAATGACGCTGACGGTACAGGCCAGACAATTATTGTCTGGTATAGTGCAGCAGCAGAA
CAATTTGCTGAGGGCTATTGAGGCGCAACAGCATCTGTTGCAACTCACAGTCTGGGGCATCAAGCAGCTC
CAGGCAAGAATCCTGGCTGTGGAAAGATACCTAAAGGATCAACAGCTCCTGGGGATTTGGGGTTGCTCTG
GAAAACTCATTTGCACCACTGCTGTGCCTTGGAATGCTAGTTGGAGTAATAAATCTCTGGAACAGATTTG
GAATCACACGACCTGGATGGAGTGGGACAGAGAAATTAACAATTACACAAGCTTAATACACTCCTTAATT
GAAGAATCGCAAAACCAGCAAGAAAAGAATGAACAAGAATTATTGGAATTAGATAAATGGGCAAGTTTGT
GGAATTGGTTTAACATAACAAATTGGCTGTGGTATATAAAATTATTCATAATGATAGTAGGAGGCTTGGT
AGGTTTAAGAATAGTTTTTGCTGTACTTTCTATAGTGAATAGAGTTAGGCAGGGATATTCACCATTATCG
TTTCAGACCCACCTCCCAACCCCGAGGGGACCCATGCATTGCATCTCAATTAGTCAGCAACCAGGTGTGG
AAAGTCCCCAGGCTCCCCAGCAGGCAGAAGTATGCAAAGCATGCGTCTCAATTAGTCAGCAACCATAGTC
CCGCCCCTAACTCCGCCCATCCCGCCCCTAACTCCGCCCAGTTCCGCCCATTCTCCGCCCCATGGCTGAC
TAATTTTTTTTATTTATGCAGAGGCCGAGGCCGCCTCGGCCTCTGAGCTATTCCAGAAGTAGTGAGGAGG
CTTTTTTGGAGGCCTAGGCTTTTGCAAAAAGCTTTCTAGAGGTACCACCGGAGCTTACCATGACCGAGTA
CAAGCCCACGGTGCGCCTCGCCACCCGCGACGACGTCCCCAGGGCCGTACGCACCCTCGCCGCCGCGTTC
GCCGACTACCCCGCCACGCGCCACACCGTCGATCCGGACCGCCACATCGAGCGGGTCACCGAGCTGCAAG
AACTCTTCCTCACGCGCGTCGGGCTCGACATCGGCAAGGTGTGGGTCGCGGACGACGGCGCCGCCGTGGC
GGTCTGGACCACGCCGGAGAGCGTCGAAGCGGGGGCGGTGTTCGCCGAGATCGGCCCGCGCATGGCCGAG
TTGAGCGGTTCCCGGCTGGCCGCGCAGCAACAGATGGAAGGCCTCCTGGCGCCGCACCGGCCCAAGGAGC
CCGCGTGGTTCCTGGCCACCGTCGGCGTCTCGCCCGACCACCAGGGCAAGGGTCTGGGCAGCGCCGTCGT
GCTCCCCGGAGTGGAGGCGGCCGAGCGCGCCGGGGTGCCCGCCTTCCTGGAGACCTCCGCGCCCCGCAAC
CTCCCCTTCTACGAGCGGCTCGGCTTCACCGTCACCGCCGACGTCGAGGTGCCCGAAGGACCGCGCACCT
GGTGCATGACCCGCAAGCCCGGTGCCAGTTAACGAATTCTAGATCTTGAGACAAATGGCAGTATTCATCC
ACAATTTTAAAAGAAAAGGGGGGATTGGGGGGTACAGTGCAGGGGAAAGAATAGTAGACATAATAGCAAC
AGACATACAAACTAAAGAATTACAAAAACAAATTACAAAAATTCAAAATTTTCGGGTTTATTACAGGGAC
AGCAGAGATCCACTTTGGCGCCGGCTCGAGGCCTGCAGGTGCAAAGATGGATAAAGTTTTAAACAGAGAG
GAATCTTTGCAGCTAATGGACCTTCTAGGTCTTGAAAGGAGTGGGAATTGGCTCCGGTGCCCGTCAGTGG
GCAGAGCGCACATCGCCCACAGTCCCCGAGAAGTTGGGGGGAGGGGTCGGCAATTGAACCGGTGCCTAGA
GAAGGTGGCGCGGGGTAAACTGGGAAAGTGATGTCGTGTACTGGCTCCGCCTTTTTCCCGAGGGTGGGGG
AGAACCGTATATAAGTGCAGTAGTCGCCGTGAACGTTCTTTTTCGCAACGGGTTTGCCGCCAGAACACAG
GTAAGTGCCGTGTGTGGTTCCCGCGGGCCTGGCCTCTTTACGGGTTATGGCCCTTGCGTGCCTTGAATTA
CTTCCACCTGGCTGCAGTACGTGATTCTTGATCCCGAGCTTCGGGTTGGAAGTGGGTGGGAGAGTTCGAG
GCCTTGCGCTTAAGGAGCCCCTTCGCCTCGTGCTTGAGTTGAGGCCTGGCCTGGGCGCTGGGGCCGCCGC
GTGCGAATCTGGTGGCACCTTCGCGCCTGTCTCGCTGCTTTCGATAAGTCTCTAGCCATTTAAAATTTTT
GATGACCTGCTGCGACGCTTTTTTTCTGGCAAGATAGTCTTGTAAATGCGGGCCAAGATCTGCACACTGG
TATTTCGGTTTTTGGGGCCGCGGGCGGCGACGGGGCCCGTGCGTCCCAGCGCACATGTTCGGCGAGGCGG
GGCCTGCGAGCGCGGCCACCGAGAATCGGACGGGGGTAGTCTCAAGCTGGCCGGCCTGCTCTGGTGCCTG
GCCTCGCGCCGCCGTGTATCGCCCCGCCCTGGGCGGCAAGGCTGGCCCGGTCGGCACCAGTTGCGTGAGC
GGAAAGATGGCCGCTTCCCGGCCCTGCTGCAGGGAGCTCAAAATGGAGGACGCGGCGCTCGGGAGAGCGG
GCGGGTGAGTCACCCACACAAAGGAAAAGGGCCTTTCCGTCCTCAGCCGTCGCTTCATGTGACTCCACGG
AGTACCGGGCGCCGTCCAGGCACCTCGATTAGTTCTCGAGCTTTTGGAGTACGTCGTCTTTAGGTTGGGG
GGAGGGGTTTTATGCGATGGAGTTTCCCCACACTGAGTGGGTGGAGACTGAAGTTAGGCCAGCTTGGCAC
TTGATGTAATTCTCCTTGGAATTTGCCCTTTTTGAGTTTGGATCTTGGTTCATTCTCAAGCCTCAGACAG
TGGTTCAAAGTTTTTTTCTTCCATTTCAGGTGTCGTGAGGCTAGCATCGATTGATCAACAAGTTTGTACA
AAAAAGTTGGCATGTCCACAGAAGGAGGATTTGGTGGTACTAGCAGCAGTGATGCCCAGCAAAGCCTACA
GTCGTTCTGGCCTCGGGTCATGGAAGAAATCCGGAATTTAACAGTGAAAGACTTCCGAGTGCAGGAACTC
CCACTGGCTCGTATTAAGAAGATTATGAAACTGGATGAAGATGTGAAGATGATCAGTGCAGAAGCGCCTG
TACTCTTTGCCAAGGCAGCCCAGATTTTTATCACAGAGTTGACTCTTCGAGCCTGGATTCACACAGAAGA
TAACAAGCGCCGGACTCTACAGAGAAATGATATCGCCATGGCAATTACAAAATTTGATCAGTTTGATTTT
CTCATCGATATTGTTCCAAGAGATGAACTGAAACCTCCAAAGCGTCAGGAGGAGGTGCGCCAGTCTGTAA
CTCCTGCCGAGCCAGTCCAGTACTATTTCACGCTGGCTCAGCAACCCACCGCTGTCCAAGTCCAGGGCCA
GCAGCAAGGCCAGCAGACCACCAGCTCCACGACCACCATCCAGCCTGGGCAGATCATCATCGCACAGCCT
CAGCAGGGCCAGACCACACCTGTGACAATGCAGGTTGGAGAAGGTCAGCAGGTGCAGATTGTCCAGGCTC
AGCCACAGGGTCAAGCCCAACAGGCCCAGAGTGGCACTGGACAGACCATGCAGGTGATGCAGCAGATCAT
CACTAACACAGGAGAGATCCAGCAGATCCCGGTGCAGCTGAATGCCGGCCAGCTGCAGTATATCCGCTTA
GCCCAGCCTGTATCAGGCACTCAAGTTGTGCAGGGACAGATCCAGACACTTGCCACCAATGCTCAACAGA
TTACACAGACAGAGGTCCAGCAAGGACAGCAGCAGTTCAGCCAGTTCACAGATGGACAGCAGCTCTACCA
GATCCAGCAAGTCACCATGCCTGCGGGCCAGGACCTCGCCCAGCCCATGTTCATCCAGTCAGCCAACCAG
CCCTCCGACGGGCAGGCCCCCCAGGTGACCGGCGACTGCCCAACTTTCTTGTACAAAGTGGTTGATATCG
GTAAGCCTATCCCTAACCCTCTCCTCGGTCTCGATTCTACGTAGTAATGAACTAGTCCGTAACTTGAAAG
TATTTCGATTTCTTGGCTTTATATATCTTGTGGAAAGGACGAAACATTTTGATGATTCGGTTACGCACGC
GTTAAGTCGACAATCAACCTCTGGATTACAAAATTTGTGAAAGATTGACTGGTATTCTTAACTATGTTGC
TCCTTTTACGCTATGTGGATACGCTGCTTTAATGCCTTTGTATCATGCTATTGCTTCCCGTATGGCTTTC
ATTTTCTCCTCCTTGTATAAATCCTGGTTGCTGTCTCTTTATGAGGAGTTGTGGCCCGTTGTCAGGCAAC
GTGGCGTGGTGTGCACTGTGTTTGCTGACGCAACCCCCACTGGTTGGGGCATTGCCACCACCTGTCAGCT
CCTTTCCGGGACTTTCGCTTTCCCCCTCCCTATTGCCACGGCGGAACTCATCGCCGCCTGCCTTGCCCGC
TGCTGGACAGGGGCTCGGCTGTTGGGCACTGACAATTCCGTGGTGTTGTCGGGGAAATCATCGTCCTTTC
CTTGGCTGCTCGCCTGTGTTGCCACCTGGATTCTGCGCGGGACGTCCTTCTGCTACGTCCCTTCGGCCCT
CAATCCAGCGGACCTTCCTTCCCGCGGCCTGCTGCCGGCTCTGCGGCCTCTTCCGCGTCTTCGCCTTCGC
CCTCAGACGAGTCGGATCTCCCTTTGGGCCGCCTCCCCGCGTCGACTTTAAGACCAATGACTTACAAGGC
AGCTGTAGATCTTAGCCACTTTTTAAAAGAAAAGGGGGGACTGGAAGGGCTAATTCACTCCCAACGAAGA
CAAGATCTGCTTTTTGCTTGTACTGGGTCTCTCTGGTTAGACCAGATCTGAGCCTGGGAGCTCTCTGGCT
AACTAGGGAACCCACTGCTTAAGCCTCAATAAAGCTTGCCTTGAGTGCTTCAAGTAGTGTGTGCCCGTCT
GTTGTGTGACTCTGGTAACTAGAGATCCCTCAGACCCTTTTAGTCAGTGTGGAAAATCTCTAGCAGTACG
TATAGTAGTTCATGTCATCTTATTATTCAGTATTTATAACTTGCAAAGAAATGAATATCAGAGAGTGAGA
GGAACTTGTTTATTGCAGCTTATAATGGTTACAAATAAAGCAATAGCATCACAAATTTCACAAATAAAGC
ATTTTTTTCACTGCATTCTAGTTGTGGTTTGTCCAAACTCATCAATGTATCTTATCATGTCTGGCTCTAG
CTATCCCGCCCCTAACTCCGCCCATCCCGCCCCTAACTCCGCCCAGTTCCGCCCATTCTCCGCCCCATGG
CTGACTAATTTTTTTTATTTATGCAGAGGCCGAGGCCGCCTCGGCCTCTGAGCTATTCCAGAAGTAGTGA
GGAGGCTTTTTTGGAGGCCTAGGGACGTACCCAATTCGCCCTATAGTGAGTCGTATTACGCGCGCTCACT
GGCCGTCGTTTTACAACGTCGTGACTGGGAAAACCCTGGCGTTACCCAACTTAATCGCCTTGCAGCACAT
CCCCCTTTCGCCAGCTGGCGTAATAGCGAAGAGGCCCGCACCGATCGCCCTTCCCAACAGTTGCGCAGCC
TGAATGGCGAATGGG
[124 nt withheld, positions 6806-6929]
C
[91 nt withheld, positions 6931-7021]
A
[49 nt withheld, positions 7023-7071]
CCTTTGACGTTGGAGTCCACGTTCTTT
[37 nt withheld, positions 7099-7135]
ACCCTATCTCGGTCTATTCTTTTGATTTATAAGGGATTTTGCCGATTTCGGCCTATTGGTTAAAAAATGA
GCTGATTTAACAAAAATTTAACGCGAATTTTAACAAAATATTAACGCTTACAATTTAGGTGGCACTTTTC
GGGGAAATGTGCGCGGAACCCCTATTTGTTTATTTTTCTAAATACATTCAAATATGTATCCGCTCATGAG
ACAATAACCCTGATAAATGCTTCAATAATATTGAAAAAGGAAGAGTATGAGTATTCAACATTTCCGTGTC
GCCCTTATTCCCTTTTTTGCGGCATTTTGCCTTCCTGTTTTTGCTCACCCAGAAACGCTGGTGAAAGTAA
AAGATGCTGAAGATCAGTTGGGTGCACGAGTGGGTTACATCGAACTGGATCTCAACAGCGGTAAGATCCT
TGAGAGTTTTCGCCCCGAAGAACGTTTTCCAATGATGAGCACTTTTAAAGTTCTGCTATGTGGCGCGGTA
TTATCCCGTATTGACGCCGGGCAAGAGCAACTCGGTCGCCGCATACACTATTCTCAGAATGACTTGGTTG
AGTACTCACCAGTCACAGAAAAGCATCTTACGGATGGCATGACAGTAAGAGAATTATGCAGTGCTGCCAT
AACCATGAGTGATAACACTGCGGCCAACTTACTTCTGACAACGATCGGAGGACCGAAGGAGCTAACCGCT
TTTTTGCACAACATGGGGGATCATGTAACTCGCCTTGATCGTTGGGAACCGGAGCTGAATGAAGCCATAC
CAAACGACGAGCGTGACACCACGATGCCTGTAGCAATGGCAACAACGTTGCGCAAACTATTAACTGGCGA
ACTACTTACTCTAGCTTCCCGGCAACAATTAATAGACTGGATGGAGGCGGATAAAGTTGCAGGACCACTT
CTGCGCTCGGCCCTTCCGGCTGGCTGGTTTATTGCTGATAAATCTGGAGCCGGTGAGCGTGGGTCTCGCG
GTATCATTGCAGCACTGGGGCCAGATGGTAAGCCCTCCCGTATCGTAGTTATCTACACGACGGGGAGTCA
GGCAACTATGGATGAACGAAATAGACAGATCGCTGAGATAGGTGCCTCACTGATTAAGCATTGGTAACTG
TCAGACCAAGTTTACTCATATATACTTTAGATTGATTTAAAACTTCATTTTTAATTTAAAAGGATCTAGG
TGAAGATCCTTTTTGATAATCTCATGACCAAAATCCCTTAACGTGAGTTTTCGTTCCACTGAGCGTCAGA
CCCCGTAGAAAAGATCAAAGGATCTTCTTGAGATCCTTTTTTTCTGCGCGTAATCTGCTGCTTGCAAACA
AAAAAACCACCGCTACCAGCGGTGGTTTGTTTGCCGGATCAAGAGCTACCAACTCTTTTTCCGAAGGTAA
CTGGCTTCAGCAGAGCGCAGATACCAAATACTGTTCTTCTAGTGTAGCCGTAGTTAGGCCACCACTTCAA
GAACTCTGTAGCACCGCCTACATACCTCGCTCTGCTAATCCTGTTACCAGTGGCTGCTGCCAGTGGCGAT
AAGTCGTGTCTTACCGGGTTGGACTCAAGACGATAGTTACCGGATAAGGCGCAGCGGTCGGGCTGAACGG
GGGGTTCGTGCACACAGCCCAGCTTGGAGCGAACGACCTACACCGAACTGAGATACCTACAGCGTGAGCT
ATGAGAAAGCGCCACGCTTCCCGAAGGGAGAAAGGCGGACAGGTATCCGGTAAGCGGCAGGGTCGGAACA
GGAGAGCGCACGAGGGAGCTTCCAGGGGGAAACGCCTGGTATCTTTATAGTCCTGTCGGGTTTCGCCACC
TCTGACTTGAGCGTCGATTTTTGTGATGCTCGTCAGGGGGGCGGAGCCTATGGAAAAACGCCAGCAACGC
GGCCTTTTTACGGTTCCTGGCCTTTTGCTGGCCTTTTGCTCACATGTTCTTTCCTGCGTTATCCCCTGAT
TCTGTGGATAACCGTATTACCGCCTTTGAGTGAGCTGATACCGCTCGCCGCAGCCGAACGACCGAGCGCA
GCGAGTCAGTGAGCGAGGAAGCGGAAGAGCGCCCAATACGCAAACCGCCTCTCCCCGCGCGTTGGCCGAT
TCATTAATGCAGCTGGCACGACAGGTTTCCCGACTGGAAAGCGGGCAGTGAGCGCAACGCAATTAATGTG
AGTTAGCTCACTCATTAGGCACCCCAGGCTTTACACTTTATGCTTCCGGCTCGTATGTTGTGTGGAATTG
TGAGCGGATAACAATTTCACACAGGAAACAGCTATGACCATGATTACGCCAAGCGCGCAATTAACCCTCA
CTAAAGGGAACAAAAGCTGGAGCTGCAAGC
Features (pLannotate 1.2.2; 34 found; start..end, strand, type, name):
      5..231     +  promoter       RSV promoter: Rous sarcoma virus enhancer/promoter
    232..412     +  LTR            5' LTR (truncated): truncated 5' long terminal repeat (LTR) from HIV-1
    459..584     +  misc_feature   HIV-1 Ψ: packaging signal of human immunodeficiency virus type 1
    568..931     +  CDS            HIV-1 gag (fragment): gag protein from human immunodeficiency virus 1; gag
   1077..1310    +  misc_feature   RRE: The Rev response element (RRE) of HIV-1 allows for Rev-dependent mRNA export from the nucleus to the cytoplasm.
   1687..1713    +  CDS            Rev (fragment): human immunodeficiency virus 1 (HIV-1) Rev protein; rev; enhances nuclear export of unspliced and incompletely spliced viral mRNAs
   1720..1743    +  promoter       SV40 promoter (fragment): SV40 early promoter
   1744..1815    +  promoter       SV40 promoter (fragment): SV40 enhancer and early promoter
   1839..1974    +  rep_origin     SV40 ori: SV40 origin of replication
   2020..2616    +  CDS            PuroR (fragment): puromycin N-acetyltransferase; pac from Streptomyces; confers resistance to puromycin
   2665..2782    +  misc_feature   cPPT/CTS: central polypurine tract and central termination sequence of HIV-1
   2847..2913    +  CDS            small t antigen (fragment): SV40 (simian virus 40) small t antigen
   2920..4098    +  promoter       EF-1α promoter: strong constitutive promoter for human elongation factor EF-1α
   4119..4136    +  protein_bind   attB1 (fragment): mutant version of attB; core recombination site for the Gateway® BP reaction BP Clonase™
   4142..5146    +  CDS            Nfyc: NFYC_MOUSE - Experimental evidence at protein level: Swiss-Prot protein existence level 1. Component of the sequence-specific heterotrimeric transcription factor (NF-Y) which specifically recognizes a 5'-CCAAT-3' box motif found in the promoters of its target genes. NF-Y can function as both an activator and a repressor, depending on its interacting cofactors. From Mus musculus (Mouse).
   5149..5172    -  protein_bind   attB2: mutant version of attB; recombination site for the Gateway® BP reaction BP Clonase™
   5180..5221    +  CDS            V5 tag: epitope tag from simian virus 5
   5237..5290    +  promoter       U6 promoter (fragment): RNA polymerase III promoter for human U6 snRNA
   5332..5920    +  misc_feature   WPRE: woodchuck hepatitis virus posttranscriptional regulatory element
   5971..5990    +  misc_feature   cPPT/CTS (fragment): central polypurine tract and central termination sequence of HIV-1
   5992..6225    +  LTR            3' LTR (ΔU3): self-inactivating 3' long terminal repeat (LTR) from HIV-1
   6303..6424    +  polyA_signal   SV40 poly(A) signal: SV40 polyadenylation signal
   6464..6599    +  rep_origin     SV40 ori: SV40 origin of replication
   6620..6638    -  promoter       T7 promoter: promoter for bacteriophage T7 RNA polymerase
   6646..6801    +  CDS            lacZα (fragment): LacZα fragment of β-galactosidase; lacZ fragment
   6806..7234    +  rep_origin     f1 ori (sequence partly withheld): f1 bacteriophage origin of replication; arrow indicates direction of (+) strand synthesis
   7287..7391    +  promoter       AmpR promoter: bla
   7392..8252    +  CDS            AmpR: β-lactamase; bla; confers resistance to ampicillin, carbenicillin, and related antibiotics
   8423..9011    +  rep_origin     ori: high-copy-number ColE1/pMB1/pBR322/pUC origin of replication
   9194..9286    +  CDS            lacI (fragment): lac repressor; lacI; The lac repressor binds to the lac operator to inhibit transcription in E. coli. This inhibition can be relieved by adding lactose or isopropyl-β-D-thiogalactopyranoside (IPTG).
   9299..9320    +  protein_bind   CAP binding site: CAP binding activates transcription in the presence of cAMP. E. coli catabolite activator protein
   9335..9365    +  promoter       lac promoter: promoter for the E. coli lac operon
   9373..9389    +  protein_bind   lac operator: The lac repressor binds to the lac operator to inhibit transcription in E. coli. This inhibition can be relieved by adding lactose or isopropyl-β-D-thiogalactopyranoside (IPTG). lac repressor encoded by lacI
   9434..9452    +  promoter       T3 promoter: promoter for bacteriophage T3 RNA polymerase
