[The description below was written by a language model from this plasmid's Addgene catalogue record and pLannotate feature annotations shown in this document.]
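Description:
TFORF3002 is a third-generation-style, self-inactivating lentiviral expression plasmid built on the pLX_TRC317 backbone and carrying the human transcription factor NFYC, the C subunit of the heterotrimeric CCAAT-box-binding factor NF-Y. It belongs to a barcoded transcription factor ORF collection. In bacteria it is maintained through a high-copy ColE1/pUC-type origin with ampicillin resistance (AmpR), and an f1 origin is also present. The depositor notes a risk of recombination, which is common for plasmids containing repeated LTRs.

The viral genome is driven by an RSV promoter fused to a truncated HIV-1 5' LTR, followed by the Ψ packaging signal, a gag fragment, the RRE for Rev-dependent nuclear export, and a cPPT/CTS, and it ends in a ΔU3 3' LTR with a downstream SV40 poly(A) signal. Two cassettes sit inside this unit. An SV40 early promoter drives the puromycin N-acetyltransferase gene for selecting transduced mammalian cells, and a human EF-1α promoter drives the NFYC ORF. The ORF was introduced by Gateway cloning and is flanked by attB1 and attB2 sites, with attB2 linking it in frame to a C-terminal V5 epitope tag for detection. The automated annotation matched the ORF to the mouse Nfyc protein, but the catalogue lists it as the human gene, which probably reflects high conservation between the orthologues. A WPRE downstream enhances transcript expression. The record describes a unique 24-bp barcode that identifies the ORF, but the feature table does not annotate it separately.

The construct is intended for stable NFYC overexpression, individually or in pooled screens where barcode sequencing reveals which transcription factor each cell received, as in directed differentiation studies.
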