Addgene plasmid #144478: TFORF3002
Purpose: Lentiviral vector for overexpressing transcription factor ORFs with unique 24-bp barcodes. Barcodes facilitate identification of transcription factors in pooled screens.
Depositing lab: Feng Zhang. Depositing organization: Broad Institute. Publication: A transcription factor atlas of directed differentiation. Joung J, Ma S, Tay T, Geiger-Schuller KR, Kirchgatterer PC, Verdine VK, Guo B, Arias-Garcia MA, Allen WE, Singh A, Kuksenko O, Abudayyeh OO, Gootenberg JS, Fu Z, Macrae RK, Buenrostro JD, Regev A, Zhang F. Cell. 2023 Jan 5;186(1):209-229.e26. doi: 10.1016/j.cell.2022.11.026. PubMed 36608654.
Backbone
  Vector backbone: pLX_TRC317
  Backbone manufacturer: Broad Institute Genetic Perturbation Platform
  Backbone size w/o insert (bp): 8264
  Vector type: Mammalian Expression, Lentiviral
  Selectable markers: Puromycin
Growth in bacteria
  Bacterial resistance: Ampicillin, 100 μg/mL
  Growth temperature: 37°C
  Growth strain: NEB Stable
  Copy number: High Copy
Gene/Insert
  Gene/Insert name: NFYC
  Species: H. sapiens (human)
  Insert size (bp): 1211
  Entrez Gene: NFYC (a.k.a. CBF-C, CBFC, H1TF2A, HAP5, HSM, NF-YC)
  Promoter: EF1a
  Tag / fusion protein: V5 (C terminal on insert)
  Cloning method: Gateway Cloning
  Sequencing primers: 5′ GGGTGGAGACTGAAGTTAGGCCAG; 3′ CACATAGCGTAAAAGGAGCAACATAG
Resource information
  A portion of this plasmid was derived from a plasmid made by: Broad Institute Genetic Perturbation Platform
Terms and licenses: Academic/Nonprofit Terms; Industry Terms: Not Available to Industry
Depositor comments: NM_014223.4 Please test multiple small colonies in case of plasmid recombination. To make this collection available in a timely manner, a portion of this collection was not fully sequenced by Addgene. If an Addgene verified full plasmid sequence is not available, please contact us prior to placing an order to request the full sequence.
How to cite: TFORF3002 was a gift from Feng Zhang (Addgene plasmid # 144478 ; http://n2t.net/addgene:144478 ; RRID:Addgene_144478)
