>Addgene plasmid #144478 | TFORF3002 | depositor partial sequence | sequence record 285549 | Insert
ATCGATTGATCAACAAGTTTGTACAAAAAAGTTGGCATGTCCACAGAAGGAGGATTTGGTGGTACTAGCA
GCAGTGATGCCCAGCAAAGCCTACAGTCGTTCTGGCCTCGGGTCATGGAAGAAATCCGGAATTTAACAGT
GAAAGACTTCCGAGTGCAGGAACTCCCACTGGCTCGTATTAAGAAGATTATGAAACTGGATGAAGATGTG
AAGATGATCAGTGCAGAAGCGCCTGTACTCTTTGCCAAGGCAGCCCAGATTTTTATCACAGAGTTGACTC
TTCGAGCCTGGATTCACACAGAAGATAACAAGCGCCGGACTCTACAGAGAAATGATATCGCCATGGCAAT
TACAAAATTTGATCAGTTTGATTTTCTCATCGATATTGTTCCAAGAGATGAACTGAAACCTCCAAAGCGT
CAGGAGGAGGTGCGCCAGTCTGTAACTCCTGCCGAGCCAGTCCAGTACTATTTCACGCTGGCTCAGCAAC
CCACCGCTGTCCAAGTCCAGGGCCAGCAGCAAGGCCAGCAGACCACCAGCTCCACGACCACCATCCAGCC
TGGGCAGATCATCATCGCACAGCCTCAGCAGGGCCAGACCACACCTGTGACAATGCAGGTTGGAGAAGGT
CAGCAGGTGCAGATTGTCCAGGCTCAGCCACAGGGTCAAGCCCAACAGGCCCAGAGTGGCACTGGACAGA
CCATGCAGGTGATGCAGCAGATCATCACTAACACAGGAGAGATCCAGCAGATCCCGGTGCAGCTGAATGC
CGGCCAGCTGCAGTATATCCGCTTAGCCCAGCCTGTATCAGGCACTCAAGTTGTGCAGGGACAGATCCAG
ACACTTGCCACCAATGCTCAACAGATTACACAGACAGAGGTCCAGCAAGGACAGCAGCAGTTCAGCCAGT
TCACAGATGGACAGCAGCTCTACCAGATCCAGCAAGTCACCATGCCTGCGGGCCAGGACCTCGCCCAGCC
CATGTTCATCCAGTCAGCCAACCAGCCCTCCGACGGGCAGGCCCCCCAGGTGACCGGCGACTGCCCAACT
TTCTTGTACAAAGTGGTTGATATCGGTAAGCCTATCCCTAACCCTCTCCTCGGTCTCGATTCTACGTAGT
AATGAACTAGTCCGTAACTTGAAAGTATTTCGATTTCTTGGCTTTATATATCTTGTGGAAAGGACGAAAC
ATTTTGATGATTCGGTTACGC
