>Addgene plasmid #144478 | TFORF3002 | depositor partial sequence | sequence record 285550 | Barcode
AACATTTTGATGATTCGGTTACGC
